Addgene plasmid #232000: pCMV mTagBFP2-2A-CHMP2B
Purpose: Bicistronic expression of CHMP2B along with an mTagBFP2 transfection marker, connected via 2A sequences.
Depositing lab: Franz-Ulrich Hartl. Publication: alpha-Synuclein aggregates inhibit ESCRT-III through sequestration and collateral degradation. Sitron CS, Trinkaus VA, Galesic A, Garhammer M, Yuste-Checa P, Dransfeld U, Feigenbutz D, Zhang J, Ivashko L, Dudanova I, Harper JW, Hartl FU. Mol Cell. 2025 Sep 18;85(18):3505-3523.e17. doi: 10.1016/j.molcel.2025.08.022. Epub 2025 Sep 10. PubMed 40934925.
Backbone
  Vector backbone: pEGFP-C1
  Backbone size w/o insert (bp): 4700
  Vector type: Mammalian Expression
  Selectable markers: Neomycin (select with G418)
Growth in bacteria
  Bacterial resistance: Kanamycin, 50 μg/mL
  Growth temperature: 37°C
  Growth strain: DH5alpha
  Copy number: High Copy
Gene/Insert
  Gene/Insert name: CHMP2B
  Species: H. sapiens (human)
  Entrez Gene: CHMP2B (a.k.a. ALS17, CHMP2.5, DMT1, FTDALS7, VPS2-2, VPS2B)
  Cloning method: Gibson Cloning
Terms and licenses: Academic/Nonprofit Terms; Industry Terms: Not Available to Industry
Depositor comments: Please visit https://doi.org/10.1101/2025.01.13.632710 for bioRxiv preprint.
How to cite: pCMV mTagBFP2-2A-CHMP2B was a gift from Franz-Ulrich Hartl (Addgene plasmid # 232000 ; http://n2t.net/addgene:232000 ; RRID:Addgene_232000)
