[The description below was written by a language model from this plasmid's Addgene catalogue record and pLannotate feature annotations shown in this document.]
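Description:
pCMV mTagBFP2-2A-CHMP2B is a mammalian expression plasmid built on the pEGFP-C1 backbone, with a sequenced length of about 5.5 kb. It is maintained in E. coli at high copy through a ColE1/pUC-type origin and also carries an f1 phage origin. A single NeoR/KanR gene (aminoglycoside phosphotransferase from Tn5) serves both hosts. A bacterial bla-type promoter drives it for kanamycin selection in bacteria. The adjacent SV40 enhancer/early promoter, with an HSV TK polyadenylation signal downstream, drives it for G418 selection of transfected mammalian cells. The annotation software also reports short fragments: an RSF origin piece, a ble fragment, a bGH poly(A) fragment and a large T antigen fragment. These appear to be backbone remnants or partial matches rather than functional elements.

The payload is one open reading frame under the human cytomegalovirus immediate early enhancer and promoter, terminated by the SV40 poly(A) signal. It starts with mTagBFP2, a monomeric, rapidly maturing blue fluorescent protein, followed by a 2A region and then human CHMP2B. The feature table annotates a T2A element within the 2A region. The purpose statement refers to 2A "sequences", and an unannotated gap sits before the CHMP2B coding region, so further 2A or linker sequence may be present, but the record does not identify it. Ribosomal skipping at the 2A site yields the fluorescent protein and CHMP2B as separate polypeptides from one transcript, so blue fluorescence marks transfected cells without fusing the fluorescent protein to CHMP2B. CHMP2B is a probable core ESCRT-III subunit involved in multivesicular body formation and endosomal cargo sorting. The associated publication concerns inhibition of ESCRT-III by alpha-synuclein aggregates, which suggests the plasmid is used to overexpress CHMP2B in identifiable cells.
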