Features (pLannotate 1.2.2; 17 found; start..end, strand, type, name):
      1..51      +  rep_origin     RSF ori (fragment): Plasmids containing the RSF 1030 origin of replication can be propagated in E. coli cells that contain additional plasmids with compatible origins.
    119..422     +  enhancer       CMV enhancer: human cytomegalovirus immediate early enhancer
    423..626     +  promoter       CMV promoter: human cytomegalovirus (CMV) immediate early promoter
    671..1381    +  CDS            mTagBFP2: mTagBFP2 is a basic (constitutively fluorescent) blue fluorescent protein published in 2011, derived from Entacmaea quadricolor. It is reported to be a very rapidly-maturing monomer with very low acid sensitivity.
   1391..1443    +  CDS            T2A (fragment): 2A peptide from Thosea asigna virus capsid protein Eukaryotic ribosomes fail to insert a peptide bond between the Gly and Pro residues, yielding separate polypeptides.
   1520..2158    +  CDS            CHMP2B: CHM2B_HUMAN - Experimental evidence at protein level: Swiss-Prot protein existence level 1. Probable core component of the endosomal sorting required for transport complex III (ESCRT-III) which is involved in multivesicular bodies (MVBs) formation and sorting of endosomal cargo proteins into MVBs. MVBs contain intraluminal vesicles (ILVs) that are generated by invagination and scission from the limiting membrane of the endosome and mostly are delivered to lysosomes enabling degradation of membrane proteins, such as stimulated growth factor receptors, lysosomal enzymes and lipids. The MVB pathw
   2162..2198    +  misc_feature   MCS (fragment): multiple cloning site
   2215..2299    +  CDS            large T antigen (fragment): large T antigen from SV40 (simian virus 40)
   2322..2443    +  polyA_signal   SV40 poly(A) signal: SV40 polyadenylation signal
   2477..2905    -  rep_origin     f1 ori (sequence partly withheld): f1 bacteriophage origin of replication; arrow indicates direction of (+) strand synthesis
   2932..3036    +  promoter       AmpR promoter: bla
   3038..3395    +  promoter       SV40 promoter: SV40 enhancer and early promoter
   3430..4224    +  CDS            NeoR/KanR: aminoglycoside phosphotransferase from Tn5; aph(3')-II (or nptII); confers resistance to neomycin, kanamycin, and G418 (Geneticin®)
   4245..4397    +  CDS            ble (fragment): BLE_KLEPN - Experimental evidence at protein level: Swiss-Prot protein existence level 1. Binding protein with a strong affinity to the bleomycin family of antibiotics. Binds to CL990; an antimitotic-antibiotic compound. From Klebsiella pneumoniae.
   4456..4503    +  polyA_signal   HSV TK poly(A) signal: herpes simplex virus thymidine kinase polyadenylation signal (Cole and Stacy, 1985)
   4594..4610    -  polyA_signal   bGH poly(A) signal (fragment): bovine growth hormone polyadenylation signal
   4832..5420    +  rep_origin     ori: high-copy-number ColE1/pMB1/pBR322/pUC origin of replication
>Addgene plasmid #232000 | pCMV mTagBFP2-2A-CHMP2B | addgene full sequence | sequence record 462156 | Addgene NGS Result
CATGTTCTTTCCTGCGTTATCCCCTGATTCTGTGGATAACCGTATTACCGCCATGCATTAGTTATTAATA
GTAATCAATTACGGGGTCATTAGTTCATAGCCCATATATGGAGTTCCGCGTTACATAACTTACGGTAAAT
GGCCCGCCTGGCTGACCGCCCAACGACCCCCGCCCATTGACGTCAATAATGACGTATGTTCCCATAGTAA
CGCCAATAGGGACTTTCCATTGACGTCAATGGGTGGAGTATTTACGGTAAACTGCCCACTTGGCAGTACA
TCAAGTGTATCATATGCCAAGTACGCCCCCTATTGACGTCAATGACGGTAAATGGCCCGCCTGGCATTAT
GCCCAGTACATGACCTTATGGGACTTTCCTACTTGGCAGTACATCTACGTATTAGTCATCGCTATTACCA
TGGTGATGCGGTTTTGGCAGTACATCAATGGGCGTGGATAGCGGTTTGACTCACGGGGATTTCCAAGTCT
CCACCCCATTGACGTCAATGGGAGTTTGTTTTGGCACCAAAATCAACGGGACTTTCCAAAATGTCGTAAC
AACTCCGCCCCATTGACGCAAATGGGCGGTAGGCGTGTACGGTGGGAGGTCTATATAAGCAGAGCTGGTT
TAGTGAACCGTCAGATCCGCTAGCGCTACCGGTCGCCACCATGGTGTCTAAGGGCGAAGAGCTGATTAAG
GAGAACATGCACATGAAGCTGTACATGGAGGGCACCGTGGACAACCATCACTTCAAGTGCACATCCGAGG
GCGAAGGCAAGCCCTACGAGGGCACCCAGACCATGAGAATCAAGGTGGTCGAGGGCGGCCCTCTCCCCTT
CGCCTTCGACATCCTGGCTACTAGCTTCCTCTACGGCAGCAAGACCTTCATCAACCACACCCAGGGCATC
CCCGACTTCTTCAAGCAGTCCTTCCCTGAGGGCTTCACATGGGAGAGAGTCACCACATACGAAGACGGGG
GCGTGCTGACCGCTACCCAGGACACCAGCCTCCAGGACGGCTGCCTCATCTACAACGTCAAGATCAGAGG
GGTGAACTTCACATCCAACGGCCCTGTGATGCAGAAGAAAACACTCGGCTGGGAGGCCTTCACCGAGACG
CTGTACCCCGCTGACGGCGGCCTGGAAGGCAGAAACGACATGGCCCTGAAGCTCGTGGGCGGGAGCCATC
TGATCGCAAACGCCAAGACCACATATAGATCCAAGAAACCCGCTAAGAACCTCAAGATGCCTGGCGTCTA
CTATGTGGACTACAGACTGGAAAGAATCAAGGAGGCCAACAACGAGACCTACGTCGAGCAGCACGAGGTG
GCAGTGGCCAGATACTGCGACCTCCCTAGCAAACTGGGGCACAAGCTTAATGGCTCCGGCGAGGGCAGGG
GAAGTCTTCTAACATGCGGGGACGTGGAGGAAAATCCCGGCCCAGGATCCGGAGGGTCTGGAGCTACTAA
CTTCAGCCTGCTGAAGCAGGCTGGCGACGTGGAGGAGAACCCTGGACCTATGGCGTCCCTCTTCAAGAAG
AAAACCGTGGATGATGTAATAAAGGAACAGAATCGAGAGTTACGAGGTACACAGAGGGCTATAATCAGAG
ATCGAGCAGCTTTAGAGAAACAAGAAAAACAGCTGGAATTAGAAATTAAGAAAATGGCCAAGATTGGTAA
TAAGGAAGCTTGCAAAGTTTTAGCCAAACAACTTGTGCATCTACGGAAACAGAAGACGAGAACTTTTGCT
GTAAGTTCAAAAGTTACTTCTATGTCTACACAAACAAAAGTGATGAATTCCCAAATGAAGATGGCTGGAG
CAATGTCTACCACAGCAAAAACAATGCAGGCAGTTAACAAGAAGATGGATCCACAAAAGACATTACAAAC
AATGCAGAATTTCCAGAAGGAAAACATGAAAATGGAAATGACTGAAGAAATGATCAATGATACACTTGAT
GACATCTTTGACGGTTCTGATGACGAAGAAGAAAGCCAGGATATTGTGAATCAAGTTCTTGATGAAATTG
GAATTGAAATTTCTGGAAAGATGGCCAAAGCTCCATCAGCTGCTCGAAGCTTACCATCTGCCTCTACTTC
AAAGGCTACAATCTCAGATGAAGAGATTGAACGGCAACTCAAGGCTTTAGGAGTAGATTAAGAATTCTGC
AGTCGACGGTACCGCGGGCCCGGGATCCACCGGATCTAGATAACTGATCATAATCAGCCATACCACATTT
GTAGAGGTTTTACTTGCTTTAAAAAACCTCCCACACCTCCCCCTGAACCTGAAACATAAAATGAATGCAA
TTGTTGTTGTTAACTTGTTTATTGCAGCTTATAATGGTTACAAATAAAGCAATAGCATCACAAATTTCAC
AAATAAAGCATTTTTTTCACTGCATTCTAGTTGTGGTTTGTCCAAACTCATCAATGTATCTTAACGCGTA
AATTGTAAGCGTTAATATTTTGTTAAAATTCGCGTTAAATTTTTGTTAAATCAGCTCATTTTTTAACCAA
TAGGCCGAAATCGGCAAAATCCCTTATAAATCAAAAGAATAGACCGAGATAGGGT
[37 nt withheld, positions 2576-2612]
AAAGAACGTGGACTCCAACGTCAAAGG
[49 nt withheld, positions 2640-2688]
T
[91 nt withheld, positions 2690-2780]
G
[124 nt withheld, positions 2782-2905]
CAGGTGGCACTTTTCGGGGAAATGTGCGCGGAACCCCTATTTGTTTATTTTTCTAAATACATTCAAATAT
GTATCCGCTCATGAGACAATAACCCTGATAAATGCTTCAATAATATTGAAAAAGGAAGAGTCCTGAGGCG
GAAAGAACCAGCTGTGGAATGTGTGTCAGTTAGGGTGTGGAAAGTCCCCAGGCTCCCCAGCAGGCAGAAG
TATGCAAAGCATGCATCTCAATTAGTCAGCAACCAGGTGTGGAAAGTCCCCAGGCTCCCCAGCAGGCAGA
AGTATGCAAAGCATGCATCTCAATTAGTCAGCAACCATAGTCCCGCCCCTAACTCCGCCCATCCCGCCCC
TAACTCCGCCCAGTTCCGCCCATTCTCCGCCCCATGGCTGACTAATTTTTTTTATTTATGCAGAGGCCGA
GGCCGCCTCGGCCTCTGAGCTATTCCAGAAGTAGTGAGGAGGCTTTTTTGGAGGCCTAGGCTTTTGCAAA
GATCGATCAAGAGACAGGATGAGGATCGTTTCGCATGATTGAACAAGATGGATTGCACGCAGGTTCTCCG
GCCGCTTGGGTGGAGAGGCTATTCGGCTATGACTGGGCACAACAGACAATCGGCTGCTCTGATGCCGCCG
TGTTCCGGCTGTCAGCGCAGGGGCGCCCGGTTCTTTTTGTCAAGACCGACCTGTCCGGTGCCCTGAATGA
ACTGCAAGACGAGGCAGCGCGGCTATCGTGGCTGGCCACGACGGGCGTTCCTTGCGCAGCTGTGCTCGAC
GTTGTCACTGAAGCGGGAAGGGACTGGCTGCTATTGGGCGAAGTGCCGGGGCAGGATCTCCTGTCATCTC
ACCTTGCTCCTGCCGAGAAAGTATCCATCATGGCTGATGCAATGCGGCGGCTGCATACGCTTGATCCGGC
TACCTGCCCATTCGACCACCAAGCGAAACATCGCATCGAGCGAGCACGTACTCGGATGGAAGCCGGTCTT
GTCGATCAGGATGATCTGGACGAAGAGCATCAGGGGCTCGCGCCAGCCGAACTGTTCGCCAGGCTCAAGG
CGAGCATGCCCGACGGCGAGGATCTCGTCGTGACCCATGGCGATGCCTGCTTGCCGAATATCATGGTGGA
AAATGGCCGCTTTTCTGGATTCATCGACTGTGGCCGGCTGGGTGTGGCGGACCGCTATCAGGACATAGCG
TTGGCTACCCGTGATATTGCTGAAGAGCTTGGCGGCGAATGGGCTGACCGCTTCCTCGTGCTTTACGGTA
TCGCCGCTCCCGATTCGCAGCGCATCGCCTTCTATCGCCTTCTTGACGAGTTCTTCTGAGCGGGACTCTG
GGGTTCGAAATGACCGACCAAGCGACGCCCAACCTGCCATCACGAGATTTCGATTCCACCGCCGCCTTCT
ATGAAAGGTTGGGCTTCGGAATCGTTTTCCGGGACGCCGGCTGGATGATCCTCCAGCGCGGGGATCTCAT
GCTGGAGTTCTTCGCCCACCCTAGGGGGAGGCTAACTGAAACACGGAAGGAGACAATACCGGAAGGAACC
CGCGCTATGACGGCAATAAAAAGACAGAATAAAACGCACGGTGTTGGGTCGTTTGTTCATAAACGCGGGG
TTCGGTCCCAGGGCTGGCACTCTGTCGATACCCCACCGAGACCCCATTGGGGCCAATACGCCCGCGTTTC
TTCCTTTTCCCCACCCCACCCCCCAAGTTCGGGTGAAGGCCCAGGGCTCGCAGCCAACGTCGGGGCGGCA
GGCCCTGCCATAGCCTCAGGTTACTCATATATACTTTAGATTGATTTAAAACTTCATTTTTAATTTAAAA
GGATCTAGGTGAAGATCCTTTTTGATAATCTCATGACCAAAATCCCTTAACGTGAGTTTTCGTTCCACTG
AGCGTCAGACCCCGTAGAAAAGATCAAAGGATCTTCTTGAGATCCTTTTTTTCTGCGCGTAATCTGCTGC
TTGCAAACAAAAAAACCACCGCTACCAGCGGTGGTTTGTTTGCCGGATCAAGAGCTACCAACTCTTTTTC
CGAAGGTAACTGGCTTCAGCAGAGCGCAGATACCAAATACTGTTCTTCTAGTGTAGCCGTAGTTAGGCCA
CCACTTCAAGAACTCTGTAGCACCGCCTACATACCTCGCTCTGCTAATCCTGTTACCAGTGGCTGCTGCC
AGTGGCGATAAGTCGTGTCTTACCGGGTTGGACTCAAGACGATAGTTACCGGATAAGGCGCAGCGGTCGG
GCTGAACGGGGGGTTCGTGCACACAGCCCAGCTTGGAGCGAACGACCTACACCGAACTGAGATACCTACA
GCGTGAGCTATGAGAAAGCGCCACGCTTCCCGAAGGGAGAAAGGCGGACAGGTATCCGGTAAGCGGCAGG
GTCGGAACAGGAGAGCGCACGAGGGAGCTTCCAGGGGGAAACGCCTGGTATCTTTATAGTCCTGTCGGGT
TTCGCCACCTCTGACTTGAGCGTCGATTTTTGTGATGCTCGTCAGGGGGGCGGAGCCTATGGAAAAACGC
CAGCAACGCGGCCTTTTTACGGTTCCTGGCCTTTTGCTGGCCTTTTGCTCA
